>Addgene plasmid #61284 | pcrRNA.ind | depositor full sequence | sequence record 99592 | pcrRNA.ind sequence 4653 bps
ATCGATGCATAATGTGCCTGTCAAATGGACGAAGCAGGGATTCTGCAAACCCTATGCTACTCCGTCAAGC
CGTCAATTGTCTGATTCGTTACCAATTATGACAACTTGACGGCTACATCATTCACTTTTTCTTCACAACC
GGCACGGAACTCGCTCGGGCTGGCCCCGGTGCATTTTTTAAATACCCGCGAGAAATAGAGTTGATCGTCA
AAACCAACATTGCGACCGACGGTGGCGATAGGCATCCGGGTGGTGCTCAAAAGCAGCTTCGCCTGGCTGA
TACGTTGGTCCTCGCGCCAGCTTAAGACGCTAATCCCTAACTGCTGGCGGAAAAGATGTGACAGACGCGA
CGGCGACAAGCAAACATGCTGTGCGACGCTGGCGATATCAAAATTGCTGTCTGCCAGGTGATCGCTGATG
TACTGACAAGCCTCGCGTACCCGATTATCCATCGGTGGATGGAGCGACTCGTTAATCGCTTCCATGCGCC
GCAGTAACAATTGCTCAAGCAGATTTATCGCCAGCAGCTCCGAATAGCGCCCTTCCCCTTGCCCGGCGTT
AATGATTTGCCCAAACAGGTCGCTGAAATGCGGCTGGTGCGCTTCATCCGGGCGAAAGAACCCCGTATTG
GCAAATATTGACGGCCAGTTAAGCCATTCATGCCAGTAGGCGCGCGGACGAAAGTAAACCCACTGGTGAT
ACCATTCGCGAGCCTCCGGATGACGACCGTAGTGATGAATCTCTCCTGGCGGGAACAGCAAAATATCACC
CGGTCGGCAAACAAATTCTCGTCCCTGATTTTTCACCACCCCCTGACCGCGAATGGTGAGATTGAGAATA
TAACCTTTCATTCCCAGCGGTCGGTCGATAAAAAAATCGAGATAACCGTTGGCCTCAATCGGCGTTAAAC
CCGCCACCAGATGGGCATTAAACGAGTATCCCGGCAGCAGGGGATCATTTTGCGCTTCAGCCATACTTTT
CATACTCCCGCCATTCAGAGAAGAAACCAATTGTCCATATTGCATCAGACATTGCCGTCACTGCGTCTTT
TACTGGCTCTTCTCGCTAACCAAACCGGTAACCCCGCTTATTAAAAGCATTCTGTAACAAAGCGGGACCA
AAGCCATGACAAAAACGCGTAACAAAAGTGTCTATAATCACGGCAGAAAAGTCCACATTGATTATTTGCA
CGGCGTCACACTTTGCTATGCCATAGCATTTTTATCCATAAGATTAGCGGATCCTACCTGACGCTTTTTA
TCGCAACTCTCTACTGTTTCTCCATACCCGTTTTTTTGGGCTAGCGAATTCGAGCTCGGTACCACCTCGA
GTTCCCCGCGCCAGCGGGGATAAACCGAAAAAAAAACCCCGCCCCTGACAGGGCGGGGTTTTTTTTAAGC
TTGGCTGTTTTGGCGGATGAGAGAAGATTTTCAGCCTGATACAGATTAAATCAGAACGCAGAAGCGGTCT
GATAAAACAGAATTTGCCTGGCGGCAGTAGCGCGGTGGTCCCACCTGACCCCATGCCGAACTCAGAAGTG
AAACGCCGTAGCGCCGATGGTAGTGTGGGGTCTCCCCATGCGAGAGTAGGGAACTGCCAGGCATCAAATA
AAACGAAAGGCTCAGTCGAAAGACTGGGCCTTTCGTTTTATCTGTTGTTTGTCGGTGAACGCTCTCCTGA
GTAGGACAAATCCGCCGGGAGCGGATTTGAACGTTGCGAAGCAACGGCCCGGAGGGTGGCGGGCAGGACG
CCCGCCATAAACTGCCAGGCATCAAATTAAGCAGAAGGCCATCCTGACGGATGGCCTTTTTGCGTTTCTA
CAAACTCTTTTGTTTATTTTTCTAAATACATTCAAATATGTATCCGCTCATGAGACAATAACCCTGATAA
ATGCTTCAATAATATTGAAAAAGGAAGAGTATGAGTATTCAACATTTCCGTGTCGCCCTTATTCCCTTTT
TTGCGGCATTTTGCCTTCCTGTTTTTGCTCACCCAGAAACGCTGGTGAAAGTAAAAGATGCTGAAGATCA
GTTGGGTGCACGAGTGGGTTACATCGAACTGGATCTCAACAGCGGTAAGATCCTTGAGAGTTTTCGCCCC
GAAGAACGTTTTCCAATGATGAGCACTTTTAAAGTTCTGCTATGTGGCGCGGTATTATCCCGTGTTGACG
CCGGGCAAGAGCAACTCGGTCGCCGCATACACTATTCTCAGAATGACTTGGTTGAGTACTCACCAGTCAC
AGAAAAGCATCTTACGGATGGCATGACAGTAAGAGAATTATGCAGTGCTGCCATAACCATGAGTGATAAC
ACTGCGGCCAACTTACTTCTGACAACGATCGGAGGACCGAAGGAGCTAACCGCTTTTTTGCACAACATGG
GGGATCATGTAACTCGCCTTGATCGTTGGGAACCGGAGCTGAATGAAGCCATACCAAACGACGAGCGTGA
CACCACGATGCCTGCAGCAATGGCAACAACGTTGCGCAAACTATTAACTGGCGAACTACTTACTCTAGCT
TCCCGGCAACAATTAATAGACTGGATGGAGGCGGATAAAGTTGCAGGACCACTTCTGCGCTCGGCCCTTC
CGGCTGGCTGGTTTATTGCTGATAAATCTGGAGCCGGTGAGCGTGGGTCTCGCGGTATCATTGCAGCACT
GGGGCCAGATGGTAAGCCCTCCCGTATCGTAGTTATCTACACGACGGGGAGTCAGGCAACTATGGATGAA
CGAAATAGACAGATCGCTGAGATAGGTGCCTCACTGATTAAGCATTGGTAACTGTCAGACCAAGTTTACT
CATATATACTTTAGATTGATT
[125 nt withheld, positions 2822-2946]
C
[141 nt withheld, positions 2948-3088]
CCTTTGACGTTGGAGTCCACGTTCTTTAATAGTGGACTCTTGTTCCAAACTTGAACAACACTCAACCCTA
TCTCGGGCTATTCTTTTGATTTATAAGGGATTTTGCCGATTTCGGCCTATTGGTTAAAAAATGAGCTGAT
TTAACAAAAATTTAACGCGAATTTTAACAAAATATTAACGTTTACAATTTAAAAGGATCTAGGTGAAGAT
CCTTTTTGATAATCTCATGACCAAAATCCCTTAACGTGAGTTTTCGTTCCACTGAGCGTCAGACCCCGTA
GAAAAGATCAAAGGATCTTCTTGAGATCCTTTTTTTCTGCGCGTAATCTGCTGCTTGCAAACAAAAAAAC
CACCGCTACCAGCGGTGGTTTGTTTGCCGGATCAAGAGCTACCAACTCTTTTTCCGAAGGTAACTGGCTT
CAGCAGAGCGCAGATACCAAATACTGTCCTTCTAGTGTAGCCGTAGTTAGGCCACCACTTCAAGAACTCT
GTAGCACCGCCTACATACCTCGCTCTGCTAATCCTGTTACCAGTGGCTGCTGCCAGTGGCGATAAGTCGT
GTCTTACCGGGTTGGACTCAAGACGATAGTTACCGGATAAGGCGCAGCGGTCGGGCTGAACGGGGGGTTC
GTGCACACAGCCCAGCTTGGAGCGAACGACCTACACCGAACTGAGATACCTACAGCGTGAGCTATGAGAA
AGCGCCACGCTTCCCGAAGGGAGAAAGGCGGACAGGTATCCGGTAAGCGGCAGGGTCGGAACAGGAGAGC
GCACGAGGGAGCTTCCAGGGGGAAACGCCTGGTATCTTTATAGTCCTGTCGGGTTTCGCCACCTCTGACT
TGAGCGTCGATTTTTGTGATGCTCGTCAGGGGGGCGGAGCCTATGGAAAAACGCCAGCAACGCGGCCTTT
TTACGGTTCCTGGCCTTTTGCTGGCCTTTTGCTCACATGTTCTTTCCTGCGTTATCCCCTGATTCTGTGG
ATAACCGTATTACCGCCTTTGAGTGAGCTGATACCGCTCGCCGCAGCCGAACGACCGAGCGCAGCGAGTC
AGTGAGCGAGGAAGCGGAAGAGCGCCTGATGCGGTATTTTCTCCTTACGCATCTGTGCGGTATTTCACAC
CGCATATGGTGCACTCTCAGTACAATCTGCTCTGATGCCGCATAGTTAAGCCAGTATACACTCCGCTATC
GCTACGTGACTGGGTCATGGCTGCGCCCCGACACCCGCCAACACCCGCTGACGCGCCCTGACGGGCTTGT
CTGCTCCCGGCATCCGCTTACAGACAAGCTGTGACCGTCTCCGGGAGCTGCATGTGTCAGAGGTTTTCAC
CGTCATCACCGAAACGCGCGAGGCAGCAAGGAGATGGCGCCCAACAGTCCCCCGGCCACGGGGCCTGCCA
CCATACCCACGCCGAAACAAGCGCTCATGAGCCCGAAGTGGCGAGCCCGATCTTCCCCATCGGTGATGTC
GGCGATATAGGCGCCAGCAACCGCACCTGTGGCGCCGGTGATGCCGGCCACGATGCGTCCGGCGTAGAGG
ATCTGCTCATGTTTGACAGCTTATC
Features (pLannotate 1.2.2; 14 found; start..end, strand, type, name):
     96..974     -  CDS            araC: L-arabinose regulatory protein; araC
   1001..1285    +  promoter       araBAD promoter: araBAD; promoter of the L-arabinose operon of E. coli; the araC regulatory gene is transcribed in the opposite direction (Guzman et al., 1995)
   1306..1323    +  misc_feature   MCS (fragment): pUC18/19 multiple cloning site
   1486..1601    +  ncRNA          5S rRNA: Accession: RF00001 - 5S ribosomal RNA
   1605..1691    +  terminator     rrnB T1 terminator: Escherichia coli rrnB; transcription terminator T1 from the E. coli rrnB gene
   1783..1810    +  terminator     rrnB T2 terminator: transcription terminator T2 from the E. coli rrnB gene
   1829..1920    +  promoter       AmpR promoter: bla
   1921..2781    +  CDS            AmpR: β-lactamase; bla; confers resistance to ampicillin, carbenicillin, and related antibiotics
   2823..3278    +  rep_origin     f1 ori (sequence partly withheld): f1 bacteriophage origin of replication; arrow indicates direction of (+) strand synthesis
   3389..3977    +  rep_origin     ori: high-copy-number ColE1/pMB1/pBR322/pUC origin of replication
   4163..4303    -  misc_feature   bom: basis of mobility region from pBR322
   4405..4445    -  CDS            rop (fragment): Rop protein, which maintains plasmids at low copy number; rop
   4444..4631    -  CDS            TcR (fragment): tetracycline efflux protein; tet; confers resistance to tetracycline
   4641..6       +  promoter       tet promoter (fragment) (across the origin): E. coli promoter for tetracycline efflux protein gene
