[The description below was written by a language model from this plasmid's Addgene catalogue record and pLannotate feature annotations shown in this document.]
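Description:
pcrRNA.ind is a bacterial expression plasmid built on the pBAD18 backbone (4,653 bp in total) that serves as an empty, arabinose-inducible scaffold for expressing CRISPR RNAs in E. coli. It is catalogued as an empty backbone carrying a "repeat-only" E. coli CRISPR array, meaning that the array contains the CRISPR repeat but no targeting spacers. Users are expected to add their own spacers by restriction enzyme cloning. The repeat element is not annotated as a feature in the table. It presumably lies in the unannotated stretch between the residual pUC-type multiple cloning site fragment and the downstream terminator region.

Transcription of the array is driven by the araBAD (pBAD) promoter, with the divergently oriented araC gene supplying the regulator that represses the promoter in the absence of L-arabinose and activates it when the sugar is present. Downstream, a 5S rRNA segment and the rrnB T1 and T2 terminators stop transcription. The plasmid is maintained by a high-copy ColE1/pMB1-type origin and selected with ampicillin through the bla gene under its own promoter. An f1 origin allows single-stranded DNA production. A bom site and fragments of rop, the tetracycline resistance gene and its promoter remain as nonfunctional remnants of the pBR322 lineage.

According to the associated publication title, the plasmid belongs to work repurposing endogenous type I CRISPR-Cas systems for programmable gene repression. Its likely role is therefore inducible production of designed crRNAs that direct the host's own Cas machinery, since no cas genes are present on the plasmid itself.
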