Addgene plasmid #61284: pcrRNA.ind
Purpose: (Empty Backbone) Arabinose-inducible repeat-only E. coli CRISPR array
Depositing lab: Chase Beisel. Depositing organization: North Carolina State University. Publication: Repurposing endogenous type I CRISPR-Cas systems for programmable gene repression. Luo ML, Mullis AS, Leenay RT, Beisel CL. Nucleic Acids Res. 2014 Oct 17. pii: gku971. 10.1093/nar/gku971 PubMed 25326321.
Backbone
  Vector backbone: pBAD18
  Backbone size (bp): 4653
  Vector type: Bacterial Expression, CRISPR, Synthetic Biology
  Promoter: pBAD
Growth in bacteria
  Bacterial resistance: Ampicillin, 100 μg/mL
  Growth temperature: 37°C
  Growth strain: Top10
  Copy number: High Copy
Gene/Insert
  Cloning method: Restriction Enzyme
  Sequencing primers: 5′ ctgacgctttttatcgcaactctctactgt; 3′ GGCTGAAAATCTTCTCTCATCCGCC
Terms and licenses: Academic/Nonprofit Terms; Industry Terms: Not Available to Industry
How to cite: pcrRNA.ind was a gift from Chase Beisel (Addgene plasmid # 61284 ; http://n2t.net/addgene:61284 ; RRID:Addgene_61284)
