>Addgene plasmid #61284 | pcrRNA.ind | addgene partial sequence | sequence record 101668 | pCR8_F1 5'-ttgatgcctggcagttccct-3'
CATCGGCGCTACGGCGTTTCACTTCTGAGTTCGGCATGGGGTCAGGTGGGACCACCGCGCTACTGCCGCC
AGGCAAATTCTGTTTTATCAGACCGCTTCTGCGTTCTGATTTAATCTGTATCAGGCTGAAAATCTTCTCT
CATCCGCCAAAACAGCCAAGCTTAAAAAAAACCCCGCCCTGTCAGGGGCGGGGTTTTTTTTTCGGTTTAT
CCCCGCTGGCGCGGGGAACTCGAGGTGGTACCGAGCTCGAATTCGCTAGCCCAAAAAAACGGGTATGGAG
AAACAGTAGAGAGTTGCGATAAAAAGCGTCAGGTAGGATCCGCTAATCTTATGGATAAAAATGCTATGGC
ATAGCAAAGTGTGACGCCGTGCAAATAATCAATGTGGACTTTTCTGCCGTGATTATAGACACTTTTGTTA
CGCGTTTTTGTCATGGCTTTGGTCCCGCTTTGTTACAGAATGCTTTTAATAAGCGGGGTTACCGGTTTGG
TTAGCGAGAAGAGCCAGTAAAAGACGCAGTGACGGCAATGTCTGATGCAATATGGACAATTGGTTTCTTC
TCTGAATGGCGGGAGTATGAAAAGTATGGCTGAAGCGCAAAATGATCCCCTGCTGCCGGGATACTCGTTT
AATGCCCATCTGGTGGCGGGTTTAACGCCGATTGAGGCCAACGGTTATCTCGATTTTTTTATCGACCGAC
CGCTGGGAATGAAAGGTTATATTCTCAATCTCACCATTCGCGGTCA
