>Addgene plasmid #61284 | pcrRNA.ind | addgene partial sequence | sequence record 101671 | pBEST-R 5'-TCTCATGTTTGACAGCTTATC-3'
GATTCTGCAAACCCTATGCTACTCCGTCAAGCCGTCAATTGTCTGATTCGTTACCAATTATGACAACTTG
ACGGCTACATCATTCACTTTTTCTTCACAACCGGCACGGAACTCGCTCGGGCTGGCCCCGGTGCATTTTT
TAAATACCCGCGAGAAATAGAGTTGATCGTCAAAACCAACATTGCGACCGACGGTGGCGATAGGCATCCG
GGTGGTGCTCAAAAGCAGCTTCGCCTGGCTGATACGTTGGTCCTCGCGCCAGCTTAAGACGCTAATCCCT
AACTGCTGGCGGAAAAGATGTGACAGACGCGACGGCGACAAGCAAACATGCTGTGCGACGCTGGCGATAT
CAAAATTGCTGTCTGCCAGGTGATCGCTGATGTACTGACAAGCCTCGCGTACCCGATTATCCATCGGTGG
ATGGAGCGACTCGTTAATCGCTTCCATGCGCCGCAGTAACAATTGCTCAAGCAGATTTATCGCCAGCAGC
TCCGAATAGCGCCCTTCCCCTTGCCCGGCGTTAATGATTTGCCCAAACAGGTCGCTGAAATGCGGCTGGT
GCGCTTCATCCGGGCGAAAGAACCCCGTATTGGCAAATATTGACGGCCAGTTAAGCCATTCATGCCAGTA
GGCGCGCGGACGAAAGTAAACCCACTGGTGATACCATTCGCGAGCCTCCGGATGACGACCGTAGTGATGA
ATCTCTCCTGGCGGGAACAGCAAAATATCACCCGGTCGGCAAACAAATTCTCGTCCCTGATTTTTCACCA
CCCCCTGACCGCGAATGGTGAGATTGAGAATATAACCTTTCATTCCCAGCGGTCGGTCGATAAAAA
